LOCUS       Exported 6559 bp ds-DNA circular SYN 13-MAY-2021
DEFINITION  Independent expression of mOrange and human Kvbeta 1 under human
            synapsin 1 promoter.
ACCESSION   .
VERSION     .
KEYWORDS    mOrange-P2A-hKvb1
SOURCE      synthetic DNA construct
  ORGANISM  synthetic DNA construct
REFERENCE   1 (bases 1 to 6559)
  TITLE     The potassium channel subunit Kv-beta-1 serves as a major control
            point for syn-aptic facilitation
  JOURNAL   Unpublished
REFERENCE   2 (bases 1 to 6559)
  AUTHORS   .
  TITLE     Direct Submission
  JOURNAL   Exported May 13, 2021 from SnapGene Server 1.1.58
            http://www.snapgene.com
FEATURES             Location/Qualifiers
     source          1..6559
                     /organism="synthetic DNA construct"
                     /mol_type="other DNA"
     protein_bind    107..128
                     /label=CAP binding site
                     /bound_moiety="E. coli catabolite activator protein"
                     /note="CAP binding activates transcription in the presence
                     of cAMP."
     promoter        143..173
                     /label=lac promoter
                     /note="promoter for the E. coli lac operon"
     protein_bind    181..197
                     /label=lac operator
                     /bound_moiety="lac repressor encoded by lacI"
                     /note="The lac repressor binds to the lac operator to
                     inhibit transcription in E. coli. This inhibition can be
                     relieved by adding lactose or
                     isopropyl-beta-D-thiogalactopyranoside (IPTG)."
     primer_bind     186..208
                     /label=M13/pUC Reverse
                     /note="In lacZ gene"
     primer_bind     205..221
                     /label=M13 rev
                     /note="common sequencing primer, one of multiple similar
                     variants"
     primer_bind     205..221
                     /label=M13 Reverse
                     /note="In lacZ gene. Also called M13-rev"
     repeat_region   259..388
                     /label=AAV2 ITR
     promoter        470..917
                     /label=hSyn promoter
                     /note="human synapsin I promoter; confers neuron-specific
                     expression (Kugler et al., 2003)"
     regulatory      948..957
                     /regulatory_class="other"
                     /note="vertebrate consensus sequence for strong initiation
                     of translation (Kozak, 1987)"
     CDS             954..1661
                     /codon_start=1
                     /product="photostable monomeric orange derivative of DsRed
                     fluorescent protein (Shaner et al., 2008)"
                     /label=mOrange2
                     /note="mammalian codon-optimized"
                     /translation="MVSKGEEYNMAIIKEFMRFKVRMEGSVNGHEFEIEGEGEGRPYEG
                     FQTAKLKVTKGGPLPFAWDILSPHFTYGSKAYVKHPADIPDYFKLSFPEGFKWERVMNY
                     EDGGVVTVTQDSSLQDGEFIYKVKLRGTNFPSDGPVMQKKTMGWEASSERMYPEDGALK
                     GKIKMRLKLKDGGHYTSEVKTTYKAKKPVQLPGAYIVDIKLDITSHNEDYTIVEQYERA
                     EGRHSTGGMDELYK"
     CDS             1671..1727
                     /codon_start=1
                     /product="2A peptide from porcine teschovirus-1
                     polyprotein"
                     /label=P2A
                     /note="Eukaryotic ribosomes fail to insert a peptide bond
                     between the Gly and Pro residues, yielding separate
                     polypeptides."
                     /translation="ATNFSLLKQAGDVEENPGP"
     misc_feature    2947..3535
                     /label=WPRE
                     /note="woodchuck hepatitis virus posttranscriptional
                     regulatory element"
     primer_bind     complement(3000..3020)
                     /label=WPRE-R
                     /note="WPRE, reverse primer"
     CDS             complement(3418..3429)
                     /codon_start=1
                     /product="Factor Xa recognition and cleavage site"
                     /label=Factor Xa site
                     /translation="IEGR"
     primer_bind     complement(3538..3554)
                     /label=KS primer
                     /note="common sequencing primer, one of multiple similar
                     variants"
     primer_bind     complement(3539..3555)
                     /label=pBluescriptKS
                     /note="For pBluescript vector"
     polyA_signal    3584..3705
                     /label=SV40 poly(A) signal
                     /note="SV40 polyadenylation signal"
     primer_bind     complement(3595..3614)
                     /label=EBV-rev
                     /note="SV40 polyA terminator, reverse primer"
     primer_bind     3649..3668
                     /label=SV40pA-R
                     /note="SV40 polyA, reverse primer"
     repeat_region   3867..3996
                     /label=AAV2 ITR
     primer_bind     complement(4015..4032)
                     /label=M13 Forward
                     /note="In lacZ gene. Also called M13-F20 or M13 (-21)
                     Forward"
     primer_bind     complement(4015..4031)
                     /label=M13 fwd
                     /note="common sequencing primer, one of multiple similar
                     variants"
     primer_bind     complement(4024..4046)
                     /label=M13/pUC Forward
                     /note="In lacZ gene"
     rep_origin      4173..4628
                     /direction=RIGHT
                     /label=f1 ori
                     /note="f1 bacteriophage origin of replication; arrow
                     indicates direction of (+) strand synthesis"
     primer_bind     complement(4260..4279)
                     /label=F1ori-R
                     /note="F1 origin, reverse primer"
     primer_bind     4470..4491
                     /label=F1ori-F
                     /note="F1 origin, forward primer"
     promoter        4654..4758
                     /gene="bla"
                     /label=AmpR promoter
     CDS             4759..5619
                     /codon_start=1
                     /gene="bla"
                     /product="beta-lactamase"
                     /label=AmpR
                     /note="confers resistance to ampicillin, carbenicillin, and
                     related antibiotics"
                     /translation="MSIQHFRVALIPFFAAFCLPVFAHPETLVKVKDAEDQLGARVGYI
                     ELDLNSGKILESFRPEERFPMMSTFKVLLCGAVLSRIDAGQEQLGRRIHYSQNDLVEYS
                     PVTEKHLTDGMTVRELCSAAITMSDNTAANLLLTTIGGPKELTAFLHNMGDHVTRLDRW
                     EPELNEAIPNDERDTTMPVAMATTLRKLLTGELLTLASRQQLIDWMEADKVAGPLLRSA
                     LPAGWFIADKSGAGERGSRGIIAALGPDGKPSRIVVIYTTGSQATMDERNRQIAEIGAS
                     LIKHW"
     primer_bind     complement(4977..4996)
                     /label=Amp-R
                     /note="Ampicillin resistance gene, reverse primer"
     rep_origin      5790..6378
                     /direction=RIGHT
                     /label=ori
                     /note="high-copy-number ColE1/pMB1/pBR322/pUC origin of
                     replication"
     primer_bind     6279..6298
                     /label=pBR322ori-F
                     /note="pBR322 origin, forward primer"
     primer_bind     6532..6549
                     /label=L4440
                     /note="L4440 vector, forward primer"
ORIGIN
        1 agcgcccaat acgcaaaccg cctctccccg cgcgttggcc gattcattaa tgcagctggc
       61 acgacaggtt tcccgactgg aaagcgggca gtgagcgcaa cgcaattaat gtgagttagc
      121 tcactcatta ggcaccccag gctttacact ttatgcttcc ggctcgtatg ttgtgtggaa
      181 ttgtgagcgg ataacaattt cacacaggaa acagctatga ccatgattac gccagattta
      241 attaaggcct taattaggct gcgcgctcgc tcgctcactg aggccgcccg ggcaaagccc
      301 gggcgtcggg cgacctttgg tcgcccggcc tcagtgagcg agcgagcgcg cagagaggga
      361 gtggccaact ccatcactag gggttccttg tagttaatga ttaacccgcc atgctactta
      421 tctacgtagc catgctctag gaagatctct gcagagggcc ctgcgtatga gtgcaagtgg
      481 gttttaggac caggatgagg cggggtgggg gtgcctacct gacgaccgac cccgacccac
      541 tggacaagca cccaaccccc attccccaaa ttgcgcatcc cctatcagag agggggaggg
      601 gaaacaggat gcggcgaggc gcgtgcgcac tgccagcttc agcaccgcgg acagtgcctt
      661 cgcccccgcc tggcggcgcg cgccaccgcc gcctcagcac tgaaggcgcg ctgacgtcac
      721 tcgccggtcc cccgcaaact ccccttcccg gccaccttgg tcgcgtccgc gccgccgccg
      781 gcccagccgg accgcaccac gcgaggcgcg agataggggg gcacgggcgc gaccatctgc
      841 gctgcggcgc cggcgactca gcgctgcctc agtctgcggt gggcagcgga ggagtcgtgt
      901 cgtgcctgag agcgcagtcg agaattcaag ctgctagcaa ggatcccgcc accatggtga
      961 gcaagggcga ggagtataac atggccatca tcaaggagtt catgcgcttc aaggtgcgca
     1021 tggagggctc cgtgaacggc cacgagttcg agatcgaggg cgagggcgag ggccgcccct
     1081 acgagggctt tcagaccgct aagctgaagg tgaccaaggg tggccccctg cccttcgcct
     1141 gggacatcct gtcccctcat ttcacctacg gctccaaggc ctacgtgaag caccccgccg
     1201 acatccccga ctacttcaag ctgtccttcc ccgagggctt caagtgggag cgcgtgatga
     1261 actacgagga cggcggcgtg gtgaccgtga cccaggactc ctccctgcag gacggcgagt
     1321 tcatctacaa ggtgaagctg cgcggcacca acttcccctc cgacggcccc gtgatgcaga
     1381 agaagaccat gggctgggag gcctcctccg agcggatgta ccccgaggac ggtgccctga
     1441 agggcaagat caagatgagg ctgaagctga aggacggcgg ccactacacc tccgaggtca
     1501 agaccaccta caaggccaag aagcccgtgc agctgcccgg cgcctacatc gtcgacatca
     1561 agttggacat cacctcccac aacgaggact acaccatcgt ggaacagtac gaacgcgccg
     1621 agggccgcca ctccaccggc ggcatggacg agctgtacaa gggaagcgga gctactaact
     1681 tcagcctgct gaagcaggct ggagacgtgg aggagaaccc tggacctatg caagtctcca
     1741 tagcctgcac agagcacaat ttgaagagtc ggaatggtga ggaccgactt ctgagcaagc
     1801 agagctccac cgcccccaat gtggtgaacg cagcccgggc caaattccgc acggtcgcta
     1861 tcatcgcgcg cagcctgggg acgttcacgc ctcagcatca catttctctc aaagagtcca
     1921 ccgcaaagca gactggcatg aaatatagga atcttggaaa atcaggactc agagtttctt
     1981 gcttgggtct tggaacatgg gtgacatttg gaggtcaaat ttcagatgag gttgctgaac
     2041 ggctgatgac catcgcctat gaaagtggtg ttaacctctt tgatactgcc gaagtctatg
     2101 ctgctggaaa ggctgaagtg attctgggga gcatcatcaa gaagaaaggc tggaggaggt
     2161 ccagtctggt cataacaacc aaactctact ggggtggaaa agctgaaaca gaaagagggc
     2221 tgtcaagaaa gcatattatt gaaggattga agggctccct ccagaggctg cagctcgagt
     2281 atgtggatgt ggtctttgca aatcgaccgg acagtaacac tcccatggaa gaaattgtcc
     2341 gagccatgac acatgtgata aaccaaggca tggcgatgta ctggggcacc tcgagatgga
     2401 gtgctatgga gatcatggaa gcctattctg tagcaagaca gttcaatatg atcccaccgg
     2461 tctgtgaaca agctgagtac catcttttcc agagagagaa agtggaggtc cagctgccag
     2521 agctctacca caaaataggt gttggcgcaa tgacatggtc tccacttgcc tgtggaatca
     2581 tctcaggaaa atacggaaac ggggtgcctg aaagttccag ggcttcactg aagtgctacc
     2641 agtggttgaa agaaagaatt gtaagtgaag aagggagaaa acagcaaaac aagctaaaag
     2701 acctttcccc aattgcggag cgtctgggat gcacactacc tcagctagct gttgcgtggt
     2761 gcctgagaaa tgaaggtgtg agttctgtgc tcctgggatc atccactcct gaacaactca
     2821 ttgaaaacct tggtgccatt caggttctcc caaagatgac atcacatgtg gtaaatgaga
     2881 ttgataacat actgcgcaac aagccctaca gcaagaagga ctatagatca taagaagctt
     2941 atcgataatc aacctctgga ttacaaaatt tgtgaaagat tgactggtat tcttaactat
     3001 gttgctcctt ttacgctatg tggatacgct gctttaatgc ctttgtatca tgctattgct
     3061 tcccgtatgg ctttcatttt ctcctccttg tataaatcct ggttgctgtc tctttatgag
     3121 gagttgtggc ccgttgtcag gcaacgtggc gtggtgtgca ctgtgtttgc tgacgcaacc
     3181 cccactggtt ggggcattgc caccacctgt cagctccttt ccgggacttt cgctttcccc
     3241 ctccctattg ccacggcgga actcatcgcc gcctgccttg cccgctgctg gacaggggct
     3301 cggctgttgg gcactgacaa ttccgtggtg ttgtcgggga aatcatcgtc ctttccttgg
     3361 ctgctcgcct gtgttgccac ctggattctg cgcgggacgt ccttctgcta cgtcccttcg
     3421 gccctcaatc cagcggacct tccttcccgc ggcctgctgc cggctctgcg gcctcttccg
     3481 cgtcttcgcc ttcgccctca gacgagtcgg atctcccttt gggccgcctc cccgcatcga
     3541 taccgtcgac ctcgacccgg gcggccgctt cgagcagaca tgataagata cattgatgag
     3601 tttggacaaa ccacaactag aatgcagtga aaaaaatgct ttatttgtga aatttgtgat
     3661 gctattgctt tatttgtaac cattataagc tgcaataaac aagttaacaa caacaattgc
     3721 attcatttta tgtttcaggt tcagggggag atgtgggagg ttttttaaag caagtaaaac
     3781 ctctacaaat gtggtaaaat cgataaggat cttcctagag catggctacg tagataagta
     3841 gcatggcggg ttaatcatta actacaagga acccctagtg atggagttgg ccactccctc
     3901 tctgcgcgct cgctcgctca ctgaggccgg gcgaccaaag gtcgcccgac gcccgggctt
     3961 tgcccgggcg gcctcagtga gcgagcgagc gcgcagcctt aattaaccta attcactggc
     4021 cgtcgtttta caacgtcgtg actgggaaaa ccctggcgtt acccaactta atcgccttgc
     4081 agcacatccc cctttcgcca gctggcgtaa tagcgaagag gcccgcaccg atcgcccttc
     4141 ccaacagttg cgcagcctga atggcgaatg ggnnnnnnnn nnnnnnnnnn nnnnnnnnnn
     4201 nnnnnnnnnn nnnnnnnnnn nnnnnnnnnn nnnnnnnnnn nnnnnnnnnn nnnnnnnnnn
     4261 nnnnnnnnnn nnnnnnnnnn nnnnnnnnnn nnnnnncnnn nnnnnnnnnn nnnnnnnnnn
     4321 nnnnnnnnnn nnnnnnnnnn nnnnnnnnnn nnnnnnnnnn nnnnnnnnnn nnnnnnnnnn
     4381 nnnnnnnnan nnnnnnnnnn nnnnnnnnnn nnnnnnnnnn nnnnnnnnnn nnnnnnnncc
     4441 tttgacgttg gagtccacgt tctttaatag tggactcttg ttccaaactg gaacaacact
     4501 caaccctatc tcggtctatt cttttgattt ataagggatt ttgccgattt cggcctattg
     4561 gttaaaaaat gagctgattt aacaaaaatt taacgcgaat tttaacaaaa tattaacgct
     4621 tacaatttag gtggcacttt tcggggaaat gtgcgcggaa cccctatttg tttatttttc
     4681 taaatacatt caaatatgta tccgctcatg agacaataac cctgataaat gcttcaataa
     4741 tattgaaaaa ggaagagtat gagtattcaa catttccgtg tcgcccttat tccctttttt
     4801 gcggcatttt gccttcctgt ttttgctcac ccagaaacgc tggtgaaagt aaaagatgct
     4861 gaagatcagt tgggtgcacg agtgggttac atcgaactgg atctcaacag cggtaagatc
     4921 cttgagagtt ttcgccccga agaacgtttt ccaatgatga gcacttttaa agttctgcta
     4981 tgtggcgcgg tattatcccg tattgacgcc gggcaagagc aactcggtcg ccgcatacac
     5041 tattctcaga atgacttggt tgagtactca ccagtcacag aaaagcatct tacggatggc
     5101 atgacagtaa gagaattatg cagtgctgcc ataaccatga gtgataacac tgcggccaac
     5161 ttacttctga caacgatcgg aggaccgaag gagctaaccg cttttttgca caacatgggg
     5221 gatcatgtaa ctcgccttga tcgttgggaa ccggagctga atgaagccat accaaacgac
     5281 gagcgtgaca ccacgatgcc tgtagcaatg gcaacaacgt tgcgcaaact attaactggc
     5341 gaactactta ctctagcttc ccggcaacaa ttaatagact ggatggaggc ggataaagtt
     5401 gcaggaccac ttctgcgctc ggcccttccg gctggctggt ttattgctga taaatctgga
     5461 gccggtgagc gtgggtctcg cggtatcatt gcagcactgg ggccagatgg taagccctcc
     5521 cgtatcgtag ttatctacac gacggggagt caggcaacta tggatgaacg aaatagacag
     5581 atcgctgaga taggtgcctc actgattaag cattggtaac tgtcagacca agtttactca
     5641 tatatacttt agattgattt aaaacttcat ttttaattta aaaggatcta ggtgaagatc
     5701 ctttttgata atctcatgac caaaatccct taacgtgagt tttcgttcca ctgagcgtca
     5761 gaccccgtag aaaagatcaa aggatcttct tgagatcctt tttttctgcg cgtaatctgc
     5821 tgcttgcaaa caaaaaaacc accgctacca gcggtggttt gtttgccgga tcaagagcta
     5881 ccaactcttt ttccgaaggt aactggcttc agcagagcgc agataccaaa tactgttctt
     5941 ctagtgtagc cgtagttagg ccaccacttc aagaactctg tagcaccgcc tacatacctc
     6001 gctctgctaa tcctgttacc agtggctgct gccagtggcg ataagtcgtg tcttaccggg
     6061 ttggactcaa gacgatagtt accggataag gcgcagcggt cgggctgaac ggggggttcg
     6121 tgcacacagc ccagcttgga gcgaacgacc tacaccgaac tgagatacct acagcgtgag
     6181 ctatgagaaa gcgccacgct tcccgaaggg agaaaggcgg acaggtatcc ggtaagcggc
     6241 agggtcggaa caggagagcg cacgagggag cttccagggg gaaacgcctg gtatctttat
     6301 agtcctgtcg ggtttcgcca cctctgactt gagcgtcgat ttttgtgatg ctcgtcaggg
     6361 gggcggagcc tatggaaaaa cgccagcaac gcggcctttt tacggttcct ggccttttgc
     6421 tggccttttg ctcacatgtt ctttcctgcg ttatcccctg attctgtgga taaccgtatt
     6481 accgcctttg agtgagctga taccgctcgc cgcagccgaa cgaccgagcg cagcgagtca
     6541 gtgagcgagg aagcggaag
//
