>Addgene plasmid #154084 | mOrange-P2A-hKvb1 | addgene full sequence | sequence record 308775 | Addgene NGS Result
TCCTAGAGCATGGCTACGTAGATAAGTAGCATGGCGGGTTAATCATTAACTACAAGGAACCCCTAGTGAT
GGAGTTGGCCACTCCCTCTCTGCGCGCTCGCTCGCTCACTGAGGCCGGGCGACCAAAGGTCGCCCGACGC
CCGGGCTTTGCCCGGGCGGCCTCAGTGAGCGAGCGAGCGCGCAGCTGCATTAATGAATCGGCCAACGCGC
GGGGAGAGGCGGTTTGCGTATTGGGCGCTCTTCCGCTTCCTCGCTCACTGACTCGCTGCGCTCGGTCGTT
CGGCTGCGGCGAGCGGTATCAGCTCACTCAAAGGCGGTAATACGGTTATCCACAGAATCAGGGGATAACG
CAGGAAAGAACATGTGAGCAAAAGGCCAGCAAAAGGCCAGGAACCGTAAAAAGGCCGCGTTGCTGGCGTT
TTTCCATAGGCTCCGCCCCCCTGACGAGCATCACAAAAATCGACGCTCAAGTCAGAGGTGGCGAAACCCG
ACAGGACTATAAAGATACCAGGCGTTTCCCCCTGGAAGCTCCCTCGTGCGCTCTCCTGTTCCGACCCTGC
CGCTTACCGGATACCTGTCCGCCTTTCTCCCTTCGGGAAGCGTGGCGCTTTCTCATAGCTCACGCTGTAG
GTATCTCAGTTCGGTGTAGGTCGTTCGCTCCAAGCTGGGCTGTGTGCACGAACCCCCCGTTCAGCCCGAC
CGCTGCGCCTTATCCGGTAACTATCGTCTTGAGTCCAACCCGGTAAGACACGACTTATCGCCACTGGCAG
CAGCCACTGGTAACAGGATTAGCAGAGCGAGGTATGTAGGCGGTGCTACAGAGTTCTTGAAGTGGTGGCC
TAACTACGGCTACACTAGAAGAACAGTATTTGGTATCTGCGCTCTGCTGAAGCCAGTTACCTTCGGAAAA
AGAGTTGGTAGCTCTTGATCCGGCAAACAAACCACCGCTGGTAGCGGTGGTTTTTTTGTTTGCAAGCAGC
AGATTACGCGCAGAAAAAAAGGATCTCAAGAAGATCCTTTGATCTTTTCTACGGGGTCTGACGCTCAGTG
GAACGAAAACTCACGTTAAGGGATTTTGGTCATGAGATTATCAAAAAGGATCTTCACCTAGATCCTTTTA
AATTAAAAATGAAGTTTTAAATCAATCTAAAGTATATATGAGTAAACTTGGTCTGACAGTTACCAATGCT
TAATCAGTGAGGCACCTATCTCAGCGATCTGTCTATTTCGTTCATCCATAGTTGCCTGACTCCCCGTCGT
GTAGATAACTACGATACGGGAGGGCTTACCATCTGGCCCCAGTGCTGCAATGATACCGCGAGACCCACGC
TCACCGGCTCCAGATTTATCAGCAATAAACCAGCCAGCCGGAAGGGCCGAGCGCAGAAGTGGTCCTGCAA
CTTTATCCGCCTCCATCCAGTCTATTAATTGTTGCCGGGAAGCTAGAGTAAGTAGTTCGCCAGTTAATAG
TTTGCGCAACGTTGTTGCCATTGCTACAGGCATCGTGGTGTCACGCTCGTCGTTTGGTATGGCTTCATTC
AGCTCCGGTTCCCAACGATCAAGGCGAGTTACATGATCCCCCATGTTGTGCAAAAAAGCGGTTAGCTCCT
TCGGTCCTCCGATCGTTGTCAGAAGTAAGTTGGCCGCAGTGTTATCACTCATGGTTATGGCAGCACTGCA
TAATTCTCTTACTGTCATGCCATCCGTAAGATGCTTTTCTGTGACTGGTGAGTACTCAACCAAGTCATTC
TGAGAATAGTGTATGCGGCGACCGAGTTGCTCTTGCCCGGCGTCAATACGGGATAATACCGCGCCACATA
GCAGAACTTTAAAAGTGCTCATCATTGGAAAACGTTCTTCGGGGCGAAAACTCTCAAGGATCTTACCGCT
GTTGAGATCCAGTTCGATGTAACCCACTCGTGCACCCAACTGATCTTCAGCATCTTTTACTTTCACCAGC
GTTTCTGGGTGAGCAAAAACAGGAAGGCAAAATGCCGCAAAAAAGGGAATAAGGGCGACACGGAAATGTT
GAATACTCATACTCTTCCTTTTTCAATATTATTGAAGCATTTATCAGGGTTATTGTCTCATGAGCGGATA
CATATTTGAATGTATTTAGAAAAATAAACAAATAGGGGTTCCGCGCACATTTCCCCGAAAAGTGCCACCT
AAATTGTAAGCGTTAATATTTTGTTAAAATTCGCGTTAAATTTTTGTTAAATCAGCTCATTTTTTAACCA
ATAGGCCGAAATCGGCAAAATCCCTTATAAATCAAAAGAATAGACCGAGATAGGGTTGAGTGTTGTTCCA
GTTTGGAACAAGAGTCCACTATTAAAGAACGTGGACTCCAACGTCAAAGG
[49 nt withheld, positions 2361-2409]
T
[91 nt withheld, positions 2411-2501]
G
[124 nt withheld, positions 2503-2626]
CCCATTCGCCATTCAGGCTGCGCAACTGTTGGGAAGGGCGATCGGTGCGGGCCTCTTCGCTATTACGCCA
GCTGCGCGCTCGCTCGCTCACTGAGGCCGCCCGGGCAAAGCCCGGGCGTCGGGCGACCTTTGGTCGCCCG
GCCTCAGTGAGCGAGCGAGCGCGCAGAGAGGGAGTGGCCAACTCCATCACTAGGGGTTCCTTGTAGTTAA
TGATTAACCCGCCATGCTACTTATCTACGTAGCCATGCTCTAGGAAGATCTCTGCAGAGGGCCCTGCGTA
TGAGTGCAAGTGGGTTTTAGGACCAGGATGAGGCGGGGTGGGGGTGCCTACCTGACGACCGACCCCGACC
CACTGGACAAGCACCCAACCCCCATTCCCCAAATTGCGCATCCCCTATCAGAGAGGGGGAGGGGAAACAG
GATGCGGCGAGGCGCGTGCGCACTGCCAGCTTCAGCACCGCGGACAGTGCCTTCGCCCCCGCCTGGCGGC
GCGCGCCACCGCCGCCTCAGCACTGAAGGCGCGCTGACGTCACTCGCCGGTCCCCCGCAAACTCCCCTTC
CCGGCCACCTTGGTCGCGTCCGCGCCGCCGCCGGCCCAGCCGGACCGCACCACGCGAGGCGCGAGATAGG
GGGGCACGGGCGCGACCATCTGCGCTGCGGCGCCGGCGACTCAGCGCTGCCTCAGTCTGCGGTGGGCAGC
GGAGGAGTCGTGTCGTGCCTGAGAGCGCAGTCGAATTCAAGCTGCTAGCAAGGATCCCGCCACCATGGTG
AGCAAGGGCGAGGAGTATAACATGGCCATCATCAAGGAGTTCATGCGCTTCAAGGTGCGCATGGAGGGCT
CCGTGAACGGCCACGAGTTCGAGATCGAGGGCGAGGGCGAGGGCCGCCCCTACGAGGGCTTTCAGACCGC
TAAGCTGAAGGTGACCAAGGGTGGCCCCCTGCCCTTCGCCTGGGACATCCTGTCCCCTCATTTCACCTAC
GGCTCCAAGGCCTACGTGAAGCACCCCGCCGACATCCCCGACTACTTCAAGCTGTCCTTCCCCGAGGGCT
TCAAGTGGGAGCGCGTGATGAACTACGAGGACGGCGGCGTGGTGACCGTGACCCAGGACTCCTCCCTGCA
GGACGGCGAGTTCATCTACAAGGTGAAGCTGCGCGGCACCAACTTCCCCTCCGACGGCCCCGTGATGCAG
AAGAAGACCATGGGCTGGGAGGCCTCCTCCGAGCGGATGTACCCCGAGGACGGTGCCCTGAAGGGCAAGA
TCAAGATGAGGCTGAAGCTGAAGGACGGCGGCCACTACACCTCCGAGGTCAAGACCACCTACAAGGCCAA
GAAGCCCGTGCAGCTGCCCGGCGCCTACATCGTCGACATCAAGTTGGACATCACCTCCCACAACGAGGAC
TACACCATCGTGGAACAGTACGAACGCGCCGAGGGCCGCCACTCCACCGGCGGCATGGACGAGCTGTACA
AGGGAAGCGGAGCTACTAACTTCAGCCTGCTGAAGCAGGCTGGAGACGTGGAGGAGAACCCTGGACCTAT
GCAAGTCTCCATAGCCTGCACAGAGCACAATTTGAAGAGTCGGAATGGTGAGGACCGACTTCTGAGCAAG
CAGAGCTCCACCGCCCCCAATGTGGTGAACGCAGCCCGGGCCAAATTCCGCACGGTCGCTATCATCGCGC
GCAGCCTGGGGACGTTCACGCCTCAGCATCACATTTCTCTCAAAGAGTCCACCGCAAAGCAGACTGGCAT
GAAATATAGGAATCTTGGAAAATCAGGACTCAGAGTTTCTTGCTTGGGTCTTGGAACATGGGTGACATTT
GGAGGTCAAATTTCAGATGAGGTTGCTGAACGGCTGATGACCATCGCCTATGAAAGTGGTGTTAACCTCT
TTGATACTGCCGAAGTCTATGCTGCTGGAAAGGCTGAAGTGATTCTGGGGAGCATCATCAAGAAGAAAGG
CTGGAGGAGGTCCAGTCTGGTCATAACAACCAAACTCTACTGGGGTGGAAAAGCTGAAACAGAAAGAGGG
CTGTCAAGAAAGCATATTATTGAAGGATTGAAGGGCTCCCTCCAGAGGCTGCAGCTCGAGTATGTGGATG
TGGTCTTTGCAAATCGACCGGACAGTAACACTCCCATGGAAGAAATTGTCCGAGCCATGACACATGTGAT
AAACCAAGGCATGGCGATGTACTGGGGCACCTCGAGATGGAGTGCTATGGAGATCATGGAAGCCTATTCT
GTAGCAAGACAGTTCAATATGATCCCACCGGTCTGTGAACAAGCTGAGTACCATCTTTTCCAGAGAGAGA
AAGTGGAGGTCCAGCTGCCAGAGCTCTACCACAAAATAGGTGTTGGCGCAATGACATGGTCTCCACTTGC
CTGTGGAATCATCTCAGGAAAATACGGAAACGGGGTGCCTGAAAGTTCCAGGGCTTCACTGAAGTGCTAC
CAGTGGTTGAAAGAAAGAATTGTAAGTGAAGAAGGGAGAAAACAGCAAAACAAGCTAAAAGACCTTTCCC
CAATTGCGGAGCGTCTGGGATGCACACTACCTCAGCTAGCTGTTGCGTGGTGCCTGAGAAATGAAGGTGT
GAGTTCTGTGCTCCTGGGATCATCCACTCCTGAACAACTCATTGAAAACCTTGGTGCCATTCAGGTTCTC
CCAAAGATGACATCACATGTGGTAAATGAGATTGATAACATACTGCGCAACAAGCCCTACAGCAAGAAGG
ACTATAGATCATAAGAAGCTTATCGATAATCAACCTCTGGATTACAAAATTTGTGAAAGATTGACTGGTA
TTCTTAACTATGTTGCTCCTTTTACGCTATGTGGATACGCTGCTTTAATGCCTTTGTATCATGCTATTGC
TTCCCGTATGGCTTTCATTTTCTCCTCCTTGTATAAATCCTGGTTGCTGTCTCTTTATGAGGAGTTGTGG
CCCGTTGTCAGGCAACGTGGCGTGGTGTGCACTGTGTTTGCTGACGCAACCCCCACTGGTTGGGGCATTG
CCACCACCTGTCAGCTCCTTTCCGGGACTTTCGCTTTCCCCCTCCCTATTGCCACGGCGGAACTCATCGC
CGCCTGCCTTGCCCGCTGCTGGACAGGGGCTCGGCTGTTGGGCACTGACAATTCCGTGGTGTTGTCGGGG
AAATCATCGTCCTTTCCTTGGCTGCTCGCCTGTGTTGCCACCTGGATTCTGCGCGGGACGTCCTTCTGCT
ACGTCCCTTCGGCCCTCAATCCAGCGGACCTTCCTTCCCGCGGCCTGCTGCCGGCTCTGCGGCCTCTTCC
GCGTCTTCGCCTTCGCCCTCAGACGAGTCGGATCTCCCTTTGGGCCGCCTCCCCGCATCGATACCGTCGA
CCTCGACCCGGGCGGCCGCTTCGAGCAGACATGATAAGATACATTGATGAGTTTGGACAAACCACAACTA
GAATGCAGTGAAAAAAATGCTTTATTTGTGAAATTTGTGATGCTATTGCTTTATTTGTAACCATTATAAG
CTGCAATAAACAAGTTAACAACAACAATTGCATTCATTTTATGTTTCAGGTTCAGGGGGAGATGTGGGAG
GTTTTTTAAAGCAAGTAAAACCTCTACAAATGTGGTAAAATCGATAAGGATCT
Features (pLannotate 1.2.2; 15 found; start..end, strand, type, name):
     55..188     +  repeat_region  AAV2 ITR: inverted terminal repeat of adeno-associated virus serotype 2 inverted
    182..238     -  CDS            lacI (fragment): lac repressor; lacI; The lac repressor binds to the lac operator to inhibit transcription in E. coli. This inhibition can be relieved by adding lactose or isopropyl-β-D-thiogalactopyranoside (IPTG).
    421..1009    -  rep_origin     ori: high-copy-number ColE1/pMB1/pBR322/pUC origin of replication
   1180..2040    -  CDS            AmpR: β-lactamase; bla; confers resistance to ampicillin, carbenicillin, and related antibiotics
   2041..2145    -  promoter       AmpR promoter: bla
   2198..2626    -  rep_origin     f1 ori (sequence partly withheld): f1 bacteriophage origin of replication; arrow indicates direction of (+) strand synthesis
   2631..2700    -  CDS            lacZα (fragment): LacZα fragment of β-galactosidase; lacZ fragment
   2695..2827    -  repeat_region  AAV2 ITR (fragment): inverted terminal repeat of adeno-associated virus serotype 2 inverted
   2909..3356    +  promoter       hSyn promoter: human synapsin I promoter; confers neuron-specific expression (Kügler et al., 2003)
   3391..4098    +  CDS            mOrange2: mOrange2 is a basic (constitutively fluorescent) orange fluorescent protein published in 2008, derived from Discosoma sp.. It has high acid sensitivity.
   4165..5367    +  CDS            Kcnab1: KCAB1_RAT - Also known as Kvb1. Experimental evidence at protein level: Swiss-Prot protein existence level 1. Cytoplasmic potassium channel subunit that modulates the characteristics of the channel-forming alpha-subunits. Modulates action potentials via its effect on the pore-forming alpha subunits (Probable). Promotes expression of the pore-forming alpha subunits at the cell membrane, and thereby increases channel activity (By similarity). Mediates closure of delayed rectifier potassium channels by physically obstructing the pore via its N-terminal domain and increases the speed of channel cl
   5384..5972    +  misc_feature   WPRE: woodchuck hepatitis virus posttranscriptional regulatory element
   5973..5992    +  misc_feature   MCS (fragment): pBluescript multiple cloning site
   6021..6142    -  polyA_signal   SV40 poly(A) signal: SV40 polyadenylation signal
   6165..6233    -  CDS            large T antigen (fragment): large T antigen from SV40 (simian virus 40)
