[The description below was written by a language model from this plasmid's Addgene catalogue record, the feature table of its GenBank file and pLannotate feature annotations shown in this document.]
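Description:
mOrange-P2A-hKvb1 is an AAV transfer plasmid (pAAV backbone, about 6.6 kb in the depositor's map) for neuron-restricted mammalian expression, usable either by direct transfection or, in principle, by packaging into recombinant adeno-associated virus. The bacterial portion carries a high-copy ColE1/pUC-type origin, an f1 phage origin and the beta-lactamase gene for ampicillin selection, along with residual lac promoter/operator and lacZα remnants from the parental cloning vector. It is propagated in a recombination-deficient strain, a common precaution for keeping the ITRs intact.

Between the two AAV2 inverted terminal repeats, which are the cis elements needed for genome replication and encapsidation, sits a single expression cassette. The human synapsin I promoter drives a Kozak-initiated open reading frame encoding an orange fluorescent protein (annotated as mOrange2, mammalian codon-optimized), followed by a porcine teschovirus P2A peptide and the human potassium channel auxiliary subunit Kvβ1 (KCNAB1). Ribosomal skipping at P2A yields the fluorophore and Kvβ1 as separate polypeptides from one transcript, so fluorescence marks expressing neurons without the channel subunit being fused to a fluorescent protein. A WPRE downstream of the coding region enhances transcript stability and expression, and an SV40 polyadenylation signal terminates the message.

The depositor's GenBank map leaves the Kvβ1 coding region unannotated. The sequencing-derived record detects it, labelled by homology to the rat protein, but that record is roughly 300 bp shorter than the stated size and annotates one ITR as a fragment. The associated work concerns Kvβ1 as a control point for synaptic facilitation, consistent with use for overexpressing this subunit in identified neurons.
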