Addgene plasmid #154084: mOrange-P2A-hKvb1
Purpose: Independent expression of mOrange and human Kvbeta 1 under human synapsin 1 promoter
Depositing lab: Michael Hoppa. Depositing organization: Dartmouth College and Medical School. Publication: The potassium channel subunit K(v)beta1 serves as a major control point for synaptic facilitation. Cho IH, Panzera LC, Chin M, Alpizar SA, Olveda GE, Hill RA, Hoppa MB. Proc Natl Acad Sci U S A. 2020 Nov 24;117(47):29937-29947. doi: 10.1073/pnas.2000790117. Epub 2020 Nov 9. PubMed 33168717.
Backbone
  Vector backbone: pAAV
  Backbone size w/o insert (bp): 4579
  Total vector size (bp): 6559
  Vector type: Mammalian Expression, AAV
Growth in bacteria
  Bacterial resistance: Ampicillin, 100 μg/mL
  Growth temperature: 37°C
  Growth strain: NEB Stable
  Copy number: Unknown
Gene/Insert
  Gene/Insert name: mOrange-P2A-human Kvb1
  Species: H. sapiens (human), Synthetic
  Insert size (bp): 1980
  GenBank ID: NM172159.2
  Entrez Gene: KCNAB1 (a.k.a. AKR6A3, KCNA1B, KV-BETA-1, Kvb1.3, hKvBeta3, hKvb3)
  Promoter: human synapsin 1
  Cloning method: Ligation Independent Cloning
  Sequencing primers: 5′ CAAACTCCCCTTCCCGGCCA; 3′ ggcattaaagcagcgtatcc
Terms and licenses: Academic/Nonprofit Terms; Industry Terms: Not Available to Industry
How to cite: mOrange-P2A-hKvb1 was a gift from Michael Hoppa (Addgene plasmid # 154084 ; http://n2t.net/addgene:154084 ; RRID:Addgene_154084)
